Addgene plasmid #64965: pUC18-mini-Tn7T-LAC
Purpose: (Empty Backbone) mini-Tn7 vector with Ptac expression cassette
Depositing lab: Herbert Schweizer. Depositing organization: Colorado State University, Fort Collins. Publication: A Tn7-based broad-range bacterial cloning and expression system. Choi KH, Gaynor JB, White KG, Lopez C, Bosio CM, Karkhoff-Schweizer RR, Schweizer HP. Nat Methods. 2005 Jun;2(6):443-8. 10.1038/nmeth765 PubMed 15908923.
Backbone
  Vector backbone: pUC18-mini-Tn7T-Gm
  Backbone manufacturer: Herbert Schweizer
  Vector type: Bacterial Expression
Growth in bacteria
  Bacterial resistance: Gentamicin, 10 μg/mL
  Growth temperature: 37°C
  Growth strain: DH5alpha
  Growth instructions: also ampicillin resistant
  Copy number: High Copy
Gene/Insert
  Cloning method: Restriction Enzyme
Terms and licenses: Academic/Nonprofit Terms; Industry Terms
Depositor comments: Genbank Accession # AY599234
How to cite: pUC18-mini-Tn7T-LAC was a gift from Herbert Schweizer (Addgene plasmid # 64965 ; http://n2t.net/addgene:64965 ; RRID:Addgene_64965)
