[The description below was written by a language model from this plasmid's Addgene catalogue record and pLannotate feature annotations shown in this document.]
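Description:
pUC18-mini-Tn7T-LAC is an empty bacterial expression and delivery vector of about 5.8 kb, derived from pUC18-mini-Tn7T-Gm. It combines a high-copy pUC-type plasmid with a mini-Tn7 transposon that carries an IPTG-regulated Ptac expression cassette. The backbone outside the transposon supplies the ColE1/pUC origin for propagation in E. coli and a β-lactamase gene for ampicillin resistance. It also retains a fragment of the pBR322 bom mobility region. Gentamicin is the listed selection, with ampicillin resistance noted as an additional marker. No insert is present; genes of interest are added by restriction cloning.

The transposable segment is bounded by the Tn7R and Tn7L ends. Inside it, a gentamicin acetyltransferase gene (aacC1), driven by a class 1 integron Pc promoter, is flanked by FRT sites. FLP recombinase can therefore excise the marker after integration. Next to it, lacI is expressed from the lacIq promoter, which gives elevated repressor levels. A tac promoter with a lac operator faces a short multiple cloning site positioned just inside Tn7L. A cloned gene is thus held repressed until it is induced with IPTG. Lambda t0 and rrnB T1 terminators lie near Tn7R and presumably insulate the element from transcriptional read-through.

No Tn7 transposase genes are annotated, so the transposition functions would have to be supplied separately. The associated publication describes a Tn7-based broad-range bacterial cloning and expression system. This fits use of the vector to insert a regulated gene into a bacterial chromosome rather than to express it from a plasmid. Several small annotated fragments (lacZα, CmR, yciV, rop, a second lacI piece) appear to be remnants of construction and not functional parts.
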