Features (pLannotate 1.2.2; 23 found; start..end, strand, type, name):
    137..236     +  misc_feature   bom (fragment): basis of mobility region from pBR322
    242..310     -  CDS            lacZα (fragment): LacZα fragment of β-galactosidase; lacZ fragment
    382..580     -  mobile_element Tn7R (fragment): mini-Tn7 element (right end of the Tn7 transposon) Tn7
    584..608     -  misc_feature   MCS (fragment): pBluescript multiple cloning site
    629..723     +  terminator     lambda t0 terminator: transcription terminator from phage lambda
    733..762     +  CDS            CmR (fragment): chloramphenicol acetyltransferase confers resistance to chloramphenicol
    826..912     +  terminator     rrnB T1 terminator: Escherichia coli rrnB; transcription terminator T1 from the E. coli rrnB gene
    972..1005    +  protein_bind   FRT (minimal): supports FLP-mediated excision but not integration (Turan and Bode, 2011) FLP recombinase from the Saccharomyces cerevisiae 2μ plasmid
   1135..1668    -  CDS            GmR: gentamycin acetyltransferase; aacC1; confers resistance to gentamycin
   1857..1885    -  promoter       Pc promoter: intI1 (promoter lies within the coding sequence); class 1 integron promoter
   1926..1973    +  protein_bind   FRT: FLP-mediated recombination occurs in the 8-bp core sequence TCTAGAAA (Turan and Bode, 2011). FLP recombinase from the Saccharomyces cerevisiae 2μ plasmid
   2016..3098    -  CDS            lacI: lac repressor; lacI; The lac repressor binds to the lac operator to inhibit transcription in E. coli. This inhibition can be relieved by adding lactose or isopropyl-β-D-thiogalactopyranoside (IPTG).
   3099..3176    -  promoter       lacIq promoter: lacI (mutant); In the lacIq allele, a single base change in the promoter boosts expression of the lacI gene about 10-fold.
   3229..3330    -  CDS            yciV (fragment): RNAAM_ECOLI - Also known as trpH From Escherichia coli (strain K12).
   3406..3434    +  promoter       tac promoter: strong E. coli promoter; hybrid between the trp and lac UV5 promoters
   3442..3458    +  protein_bind   lac operator: The lac repressor binds to the lac operator to inhibit transcription in E. coli. This inhibition can be relieved by adding lactose or isopropyl-β-D-thiogalactopyranoside (IPTG). lac repressor encoded by lacI
   3487..3516    +  misc_feature   MCS (fragment): pBluescript multiple cloning site
   3561..3726    -  mobile_element Tn7L: mini-Tn7 element (left end of the Tn7 transposon) Tn7
   3759..3813    -  CDS            lacI (fragment): lac repressor; lacI; The lac repressor binds to the lac operator to inhibit transcription in E. coli. This inhibition can be relieved by adding lactose or isopropyl-β-D-thiogalactopyranoside (IPTG).
   3996..4584    -  rep_origin     ori: high-copy-number ColE1/pMB1/pBR322/pUC origin of replication
   4755..5615    -  CDS            AmpR: β-lactamase; bla; confers resistance to ampicillin, carbenicillin, and related antibiotics
   5616..5720    -  promoter       AmpR promoter: bla
   5815..35      +  CDS            rop (fragment) (across the origin): Rop protein, which maintains plasmids at low copy number; rop
>Addgene plasmid #64965 | pUC18-mini-Tn7T-LAC | depositor full sequence | sequence record 121754 | pUC18-mini-Tn7T-LAC sequence 5815 bps
TCGCGCGTTTCGGTGATGACGGTGAAAACCTCTGACACATGCAGCTCCCGGAGACGGTCACAGCTTGTCT
GTAAGCGGATGCCGGGAGCAGACAAGCCCGTCAGGGCGCGTCAGCGGGTGTTGGCGGGTGTCGGGGCTGG
CTTAACTATGCGGCATCAGAGCAGATTGTACTGAGAGTGCACCATATGCGGTGTGAAATACCGCACAGAT
GCGTAAGGAGAAAATACCGCATCAGGCGCCATTCGCCATTCAGGCTGCGCAACTGTTGGGAAGGGCGATC
GGTGCGGGCCTCTTCGCTATTACGCCAGCTAGAGGACCAGCCGCGTAACCTGGCAAAATCGGTTACGGTT
GAGTAATAAATGGATGCCCTGCGTAAGCGGGTGTGGGCGGACAATAAAGTCTTAAACTGAACAAAATAGA
TCTAAACTATGACAATAAAGTCTTAAACTAGACAGAATAGTTGTAAACTGAAATCAGTCCAGTTATGCTG
TGAAAAAGCATACTGGACTTTTGTTATGGCTAAAGCAAACTCTTCATTTTCTGAAGTGCAAATTGCCCGT
CGTATTAAAGAGGGGCGTGGGGTTCGAGGTCGACGGTATCGATAAGCTAGCTTAATTAGCTGAGCTTGGA
CTCCTGTTGATAGATCCAGTAATGACCTCAGAACTCCATCTGGATTTGTTCAGAACGCTCGGTTGCCGCC
GGGCGTTTTTTATTGGTGAGAATCCAAGCTAGACTGCGATGAGTGGCAGGGCGGGGCGTAATTTTTTTAA
GGCAGTTATTGGTGCCCTTAAACGCCTGGGGTAATGACTCTCTAGCTTGAGGCATCAAATAAAACGAAAG
GCTCAGTCGAAAGACTGGGCCTTTCGTTTTATCTGTTGTTTGTCGGTGAACGCTCTCCTGAGTAGGACAA
ATCCGCCGCTAGGAGCTTGCGGCCCGGACGATCGAATTGGGGATCTTGAAGTACCTATTCCGAAGTTCCT
ATTCTCTAGAAAGTATAGGAACTTCAGAGCGCTTTTGAAGCTGATGTGCTTAAAAACTTACTCAATGGAA
TTCTAGATCGAATTGGCCGCGGCGTTGTGACAATTTACCGAACAACTCCGCGGCCGGGAAGCCGATCTCG
GCTTGAACGAATTGTTAGGTGGCGGTACTTGGGTCGATATCAAAGTGCATCACTTCTTCCCGTATGCCCA
ACTTTGTATAGAGAGCCACTGCGGGATCGTCACCGTAATCTGCTTGCACGTAGATCACATAAGCACCAAG
CGCGTTGGCCTCATGCTTGAGGAGATTGATGAGCGCGGTGGCAATGCCCTGCCTCCGGTGCTCGCCGGAG
ACTGCGAGATCATAGATATAGATCTCACTACGCGGCTGCTCAAACTTGGGCAGAACGTAAGCCGCGAGAG
CGCCAACAACCGCTTCTTGGTCGAAGGCAGCAAGCGCGATGAATGTCTTACTACGGAGCAAGTTCCCGAG
GTAATCGGAGTCCGGCTGATGTTGGGAGTAGGTGGCTACGTCTCCGAACTCACGACCGAAAAGATCAAGA
GCAGCCCGCATGGATTTGACTTGGTCAGGGCCGAGCCTACATGTGCGAATGATGCCCATACTTGAGCCAC
CTAACTTTGTTTTAGGGCGACTGCCCTGCTGCGTAACATCGTTGCTGCTGCGTAACATCGTTGCTGCTCC
ATAACATCAAACATCGACCCACGGCGTAACGCGCTTGCTGCTTGGATGCCCGAGGCATAGACTGTACAAA
AAAACAGTCATAACAAGCCATGAAAACCGCCACTGCGCCGTTACCACCGCTGCGTTCGGTCAAGGTTCTG
GACCAGTTGCGTGAGCGCATACGCTACTTGCATTACAGTTTACGAACCGAACAGGCTTATGTCAATTCGA
TCCATTGCTGTTGACAAAGGGAATCAGGGGATCTTGAAGTTCCTATTCCGAAGTTCCTATTCTCTAGAAA
GTATAGGAACTTCAGAGCGCTTTTGAAGCTAATTCGATCATGCATTGCGTTGCGCTCACTGCCCGCTTTC
CAGTCGGGAAACCTGTCGTGCCAGCTGCATTAATGAATCGGCCAACGCGCGGGGAGAGGCGGTTTGCGTA
TTGGGCGCCAGGGTGGTTTTTCTTTTCACCAGTGAGACGGGCAACAGCTGATTGCCCTTCACCGCCTGGC
CCTGAGAGAGTTGCAGCAAGCGGTCCACGCTGGTTTGCCCCAGCAGGCGAAAATCCTGTTTGATGGTGGT
TGACGGCGGGATATAACATGAGCTGTCTTCGGTATCGTCGTATCCCACTACCGAGATATCCGCACCAACG
CGCAGCCCGGACTCGGTAATGGCGCGCATTGCGCCCAGCGCCATCTGATCGTTGGCAACCAGCATCGCAG
TGGGAACGATGCCCTCATTCAGCATTTGCATGGTTTGTTGAAAACCGGACATGGCACTCCAGTCGCCTTC
CCGTTCCGCTATCGGCTGAATTTGATTGCGAGTGAGATATTTATGCCAGCCAGCCAGACGCAGACGCGCC
GAGACAGAACTTAATGGGCCCGCTAACAGCGCGATTTGCTGGTGACCCAATGCGACCAGATGCTCCACGC
CCAGTCGCGTACCGTCTTCATGGGAGAAAATAATACTGTTGATGGGTGTCTGGTCAGAGACATCAAGAAA
TAACGCCGGAACATTAGTGCAGGCAGCTTCCACAGCAATGGCATCCTGGTCATCCAGCGGATAGTTAATG
ATCAGCCCACTGACGCGTTGCGCGAGAAGATTGTGCACCGCCGCTTTACAGGCTTCGACGCCGCTTCGTT
CTACCATCGACACCACCACGCTGGCACCCAGTTGATCGGCGCGAGATTTAATCGCCGCGACAATTTGCGA
CGGCGCGTGCAGGGCCAGACTGGAGGTGGCAACGCCAATCAGCAACGACTGTTTGCCCGCCAGTTGTTGT
GCCACGCGGTTGGGAATGTAATTCAGCTCCGCCATCGCCGCTTCCACTTTTTCCCGCGTTTTCGCAGAAA
CGTGGCTGGCCTGGTTCACCACGCGGGAAACGGTCTGATAAGAGACACCGGCATACTCTGCGACATCGTA
TAACGTTACTGGTTTCACATTCACCACCCTGAATTGACTCTCTTCCGGGCGCTATCATGCCATACCGCGA
AAGGTTTTGCACCATTCGATGGTGTCAACGTAAATGCCGCTTCGCCTTCGCGCGCGAATTGCAAGCTGAT
CCGGGCTTATCGACTGCACGGTGCACCAATGCTTCTGGCGTCAGGCAGCCATCGGAAGCTGTGGTATGGC
TGTGCAGGTCGTAAATCACTGCATAATTCGTGTCGCTCAAGGCGCACTCCCGTTCTGGATAATGTTTTTT
GCGCCGACATCATAACGGTTCTGGCAAATATTCTGAAATGAGCTGTTGACAATTAATCATCGGCTCGTAT
AATGTGTGGAATTGTGAGCGGATAACAATTTCACACAGGAAACAGAATTCGAGCTCACTAGTGGATCCCC
CGGGCTGCAGGAATTCCTCGAGAAGCTTGGGCCCGGTACCTCGCGAAGGCCTTGCAGGCCAACCAGATAA
GTGAAATCTAGTTCCAAACTATTTTGTCATTTTTAATTTTCGTATTAGCTTACGACGCTACACCCAGTTC
CCATCTATTTTGTCACTCTTCCCTAAATAATCCTTAAAAACTCCATTTCCACCCCTCCCAGTTCCCAACT
ATTTTGTCCGCCCACAGCGGGGCATTTTTCTTCCTGTTATGTTTGGGCGCTGCATTAATGAATCGGCCAA
CGCGCGGGGAGAGGCGGTTTGCGTATTGGGCGCTCTTCCGCTTCCTCGCTCACTGACCCGCTGCGCTCGG
TCGTTCGGCTGCGGCGAGCGGTATCAGCTCACTCAAAGGCGGTAATACGGTTATCCACAGAATCAGGGGA
TAACGCAGGAAAGAACATGTGAGCAAAAGGCCAGCAAAAGGCCAGGAACCGTAAAAAGGCCGCGTTGCTG
GCGTTTTTCCATAGGCTCCGCCCCCCTGACGAGCATCACAAAAATCGACGCTCAAGTCAGAGGTGGCGAA
ACCCGACAGGACTATAAAGATACCAGGCGTTTCCCCCTGGAAGCTCCCTCGTGCGCTCTCCTGTTCCGAC
CCTGCCGCTTACCGGATACCTGTCCGCCTTTCTCCCTTCGGGAAGCGTGGCGCTTTCTCATAGCTCACGC
TGTAGGTATCTCAGTTCGGTGTAGGTCGTTCGCTCCAAGCTGGGCTGTGTGCACGAACCCCCCGTTCAGC
CCGACCGCTGCGCCTTATCCGGTAACTATCGTCTTGAGTCCAACCCGGTAAGACACGACTTATCGCCACT
GGCAGCAGCCACTGGTAACAGGATTAGCAGAGCGAGGTATGTAGGCGGTGCTACAGAGTTCTTGAAGTGG
TGGCCTAACTACGGCTACACTAGAAGGACAGTATTTGGTATCTGCGCTCTGCTGAAGCCAGTTACCTTCG
GAAAAAGAGTTGGTAGCTCTTGATCCGGCAAACAAACCACCGCTGGTAGCGGTGGTTTTTTTGTTTGCAA
GCAGCAGATTACGCGCAGAAAAAAAGGATCTCAAGAAGATCCTTTGATCTTTTCTACGGGGTCTGACGCT
CAGTGGAACGAAAACTCACGTTAAGGGATTTTGGTCATGAGATTATCAAAAAGGATCTTCACCTAGATCC
TTTTAAATTAAAAATGAAGTTTTAAATCAATCTAAAGTATATATGAGTAAACTTGGTCTGACAGTTACCA
ATGCTTAATCAGTGAGGCACCTATCTCAGCGATCTGTCTATTTCGTTCATCCATAGTTGCCTGACTCCCC
GTCGTGTAGATAACTACGATACGGGAGGGCTTACCATCTGGCCCCAGTGCTGCAATGATACCGCGAGACC
CACGCTCACCGGCTCCAGATTTATCAGCAATAAACCAGCCAGCCGGAAGGGCCGAGCGCAGAAGTGGTCC
TGCAACTTTATCCGCCTCCATCCAGTCTATTAATTGTTGCCGGGAAGCTAGAGTAAGTAGTTCGCCAGTT
AATAGTTTGCGCAACGTTGTTGCCATTGCTACAGGCATCGTGGTGTCACGCTCGTCGTTTGGTATGGCTT
CATTCAGCTCCGGTTCCCAACGATCAAGGCGAGTTACATGATCCCCCATGTTGTGCAAAAAAGCGGTTAG
CTCCTTCGGTCCTCCGATCGTTGTCAGAAGTAAGTTGGCCGCAGTGTTATCACTCATGGTTATGGCAGCA
CTGCATAATTCTCTTACTGTCATGCCATCCGTAAGATGCTTTTCTGTGACTGGTGAGTACTCAACCAAGT
CATTCTGAGAATAGTGTATGCGGCGACCGAGTTGCTCTTGCCCGGCGTCAATACGGGATAATACCGCGCC
ACATAGCAGAACTTTAAAAGTGCTCATCATTGGAAAACGTTCTTCGGGGCGAAAACTCTCAAGGATCTTA
CCGCTGTTGAGATCCAGTTCGATGTAACCCACTCGTGCACCCAACTGATCTTCAGCATCTTTTACTTTCA
CCAGCGTTTCTGGGTGAGCAAAAACAGGAAGGCAAAATGCCGCAAAAAAGGGAATAAGGGCGACACGGAA
ATGTTGAATACTCATACTCTTCCTTTTTCAATATTATTGAAGCATTTATCAGGGTTATTGTCTCATGAGC
GGATACATATTTGAATGTATTTAGAAAAATAAACAAATAGGGGTTCCGCGCACATTTCCCCGAAAAGTGC
CACCTGACGTCTAAGAAACCATTATTATCATGACATTAACCTATAAAAATAGGCGTATCACGAGGCCCTT
TCGTC
