>Addgene plasmid #64965 | pUC18-mini-Tn7T-LAC | addgene partial sequence | sequence record 112935 | lacI-F 5'-GCTTGCTGCAACTCTCTCAG-3'
TTGGCCGATTCATTAATGCAGCTGGCACGACAGGTTTCCCGACTGGAAAGCGGGCAGTGAGCGCAACGCA
ATGCATGATCGAATTAGCTTCAAAAGCGCTCTGAAGTTCCTATACTTTCTAGAGAATAGGAACTTCGGAA
TAGGAACTTCAAGATCCCCTGATTCCCTTTGTCAACAGCAATGGATCGAATTGACATAAGCCTGTTCGGT
TCGTAAACTGTAATGCAAGTAGCGTATGCGCTCACGCAACTGGTCCAGAACCTTGACCGAACGCAGCGGT
GGTAACGGCGCAGTGGCGGTTTTCATGGCTTGTTATGACTGTTTTTTTGTACAGTCTATGCCTCGGGCAT
CCAAGCAGCAAGCGCGTTACGCCGTGGGTCGATGTTTGATGTTATGGAGCAGCAACGATGTTACGCAGCA
GCAACGATGTTACGCAGCAGGGCAGTCGCCCTAAAACAAAGTTAGGTGGCTCAAGTATGGGCATCATTCG
CACATGTAGGCTCGGCCCTGACCAAGTCAAATCCATGCGGGCTGCTCTTGATCTTTTCGGTCGTGAGTTC
GGAGACGTAGCCACCTACTCCCAACATCAGCCGGACTCCGATTACCTCGGGAAC
