>Addgene plasmid #64965 | pUC18-mini-Tn7T-LAC | addgene partial sequence | sequence record 112936 | LacI-R 5'-GGCATACTCTGCGACATCGT-3'
TGAATTGACTCTCTTCCGGGCGCTATCATGCCATACCGCGAAAGGTTTTGCACCATTCGATGGTGTCAAC
GTAAATGCCGCTTCGCCTTCGCGCGCGAATTGCAAGCTGATCCGGGCTTATCGACTGCACGGTGCACCAA
TGCTTCTGGCGTCAGGCAGCCATCGGAAGCTGTGGTATGGCTGTGCAGGTCGTAAATCACTGCATAATTC
GTGTCGCTCAAGGCGCACTCCCGTTCTGGATAATGTTTTTTGCGCCGACATCATAACGGTTCTGGCAAAT
ATTCTGAAATGAGCTGTTGACAATTAATCATCGGCTCGTATAATGTGTGGAATTGTGAGCGGATAACAAT
TTCACACAGGAAACAGAATTCGAGCTCACTAGTGGATCCCCCGGGCTGCAGGAATTCCTCGAGAAGCTTG
GGCCCGGTACCTCGCGAAGGCCTTGCAGGCCAACCAGATAAGTGAAATCTAGTTCCAAACTATTTTGTCA
TTTTTAATTTTCGTATTAGCTTACGACGCTACACCCAGTTCCCATCTATTTTGTCACTCTTCCCTAAATA
ATCCTTAAAAACTCCATTTCCACCCCTCCCAGTTCCCAACTATTTTGTCCGCCCACAGCGGGGCATTTTT
CTTCCTGTTATGTTTGGGCGCTGCATTAATGAATCGGCCAACGCGCGGGGAGAGGCGGTTTGCGTATTGG
GCGCTCTTCCGCTTCCTCGCTCACTGACCCGCTGCGCTCGGTCGTTCGGCTGCGGCGAGCGGTATCAGCT
CACTC
