>Addgene plasmid #64965 | pUC18-mini-Tn7T-LAC | addgene partial sequence | sequence record 115279 | LacZ-F2 5'-cctcttcgctattacgccag-3'
GAGTAATAAATGGATGCCCTGCGTAAGCGGGTGTGGGCGGACAATAAAGTCTTAAACTGAACAAAATAGA
TCTAAACTATGACAATAAAGTCTTAAACTAGACAGAATAGTTGTAAACTGAAATCAGTCCAGTTATGCTG
TGAAAAAGCATACTGGACTTTTGTTATGGCTAAAGCAAACTCTTCATTTTCTGAAGTGCAAATTGCCCGT
CGTATTAAAGAGGGGCGTGGGGTTCGAGGTCGACGGTATCGATAAGCTAGCTTAATTAGCTGAGCTTGGA
CTCCTGTTGATAGATCCAGTAATGACCTCAGAACTCCATCTGGATTTGTTCAGAACGCTCGGTTGCCGCC
GGGCGTTTTTTATTGGTGAGAATCCAAGCTAGACTGCGATGAGTGGCAGGGCGGGGCGTAATTTTTTTAA
GGCAGTTATTGGTGCCCTTAAACGCCTGGGGTAATGACTCTCTAGCTTGAGGCATCAAATAAAACGAAAG
GCTCAGTCGAAAGACTGGGCCTTTCGTTTTATCTGTTGTTTGTCGGTGAACGCTCTCCTGAGTAGGACAA
ATCCGCCGCTAGGAGCTTGCGGCCCGGACGATCGAATTGGGGATCTTGAAGTACCTATTCCGAAGTTCCT
ATTCTCTAGAAAGTATAGGAACTTCAGAGCGCTTTTGAAGCTGATGTGCTTAAAAACTTACTCAATGGAA
TTCTAGATCGAATTGGCCGCGGCGTTGTGAC
